Addgene plasmid #199641: pLX317-VRK2
Purpose: Expresses VRK2
Depositing lab: William Hahn. Depositing organization: Dana-Farber Cancer Institute. Publication: VRK1 as a synthetic lethal target in VRK2 promoter-methylated cancers of the nervous system. So J, Mabe NW, Englinger B, Chow KH, Moyer SM, Yerrum S, Trissal MC, Marques JG, Kwon JJ, Shim B, Pal S, Panditharatna E, Quinn T, Schaefer DA, Jeong D, Mayhew DL, Hwang J, Beroukhim R, Ligon KL, Stegmaier K, Filbin MG, Hahn WC. JCI Insight. 2022 Oct 10;7(19):e158755. doi: 10.1172/jci.insight.158755. PubMed 36040810.
Backbone
  Vector backbone: pLX317
  Vector type: Lentiviral
  Selectable markers: Puromycin
Growth in bacteria
  Bacterial resistance: Ampicillin, 100 μg/mL
  Growth temperature: 30°C
  Growth strain: NEB Stable
  Copy number: High Copy
Gene/Insert
  Gene/Insert name: VRK2
  Species: H. sapiens (human)
  Entrez Gene: VRK2
  Cloning method: Gateway Cloning
Terms and licenses: Academic/Nonprofit Terms; Industry Terms: Not Available to Industry
How to cite: pLX317-VRK2 was a gift from William Hahn (Addgene plasmid # 199641 ; http://n2t.net/addgene:199641 ; RRID:Addgene_199641)
