[The description below was written by a language model from this plasmid's Addgene catalogue record and pLannotate feature annotations shown in this document.]
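Description:
pLX317-VRK2 is a lentiviral expression plasmid of about 9.9 kb that carries the human VRK2 (vaccinia-related kinase 2) open reading frame in the pLX317 backbone. It is maintained in E. coli through a high-copy ColE1/pUC-type origin and an ampicillin-resistance (β-lactamase) gene. An f1 origin and remnants of lac and T3/T7 cloning sequences are also present in the bacterial portion.

The transfer cassette is laid out in a third-generation, self-inactivating format. An RSV enhancer/promoter fused to a truncated HIV-1 5' LTR drives genomic RNA production in packaging cells. It is followed by the Ψ packaging signal with a gag fragment, the Rev response element for Rev-dependent nuclear export, and a central polypurine tract that aids nuclear import of the provirus. The 3' LTR carries the ΔU3 deletion, which inactivates LTR promoter activity after integration.

Two internal expression units sit within the provirus. An SV40 early promoter drives puromycin N-acetyltransferase, which allows selection of transduced mammalian cells. The strong constitutive EF-1α promoter drives VRK2. The VRK2 coding sequence was introduced by Gateway recombination and is flanked by attB1 and attB2 sites. A V5 epitope tag lies just downstream of attB2, but the record does not state whether it is translated in frame with VRK2. A WPRE after the cassette enhances transcript stability and expression.

The stated purpose is simply to express VRK2. The associated study concerns VRK1 as a synthetic lethal target in cancers of the nervous system with VRK2 promoter methylation, which fits use of the plasmid for stable VRK2 expression in transduced cells.
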