Features (pLannotate 1.2.2; 33 found; start..end, strand, type, name):
     10..76      +  CDS            small t antigen (fragment): SV40 (simian virus 40) small t antigen
     83..1261    +  promoter       EF-1α promoter: strong constitutive promoter for human elongation factor EF-1α
   1282..1302    +  protein_bind   attB1: mutant version of attB; core recombination site for the Gateway® BP reaction BP Clonase™
   1308..2831    +  CDS            VRK2: VRK2_HUMAN - Experimental evidence at protein level: Swiss-Prot protein existence level 1. Isoform 2 phosphorylates 'Thr-18' of p53/TP53, as well as histone H3. Reduces p53/TP53 ubiquitination by MDM2, promotes p53/TP53 acetylation by EP300 and thereby increases p53/TP53 stability and activity. From Homo sapiens (Human).
   2836..2860    -  protein_bind   attB2: mutant version of attB; recombination site for the Gateway® BP reaction BP Clonase™
   2868..2909    +  CDS            V5 tag: epitope tag from simian virus 5
   2960..3548    +  misc_feature   WPRE: woodchuck hepatitis virus posttranscriptional regulatory element
   3599..3618    +  misc_feature   cPPT/CTS (fragment): central polypurine tract and central termination sequence of HIV-1
   3620..3853    +  LTR            3' LTR (ΔU3): self-inactivating 3' long terminal repeat (LTR) from HIV-1
   3931..4052    +  polyA_signal   SV40 poly(A) signal: SV40 polyadenylation signal
   4092..4227    +  rep_origin     SV40 ori: SV40 origin of replication
   4248..4266    -  promoter       T7 promoter: promoter for bacteriophage T7 RNA polymerase
   4274..4429    +  CDS            lacZα (fragment): LacZα fragment of β-galactosidase; lacZ fragment
   4434..4862    +  rep_origin     f1 ori (sequence partly withheld): f1 bacteriophage origin of replication; arrow indicates direction of (+) strand synthesis
   4915..5019    +  promoter       AmpR promoter: bla
   5020..5880    +  CDS            AmpR: β-lactamase; bla; confers resistance to ampicillin, carbenicillin, and related antibiotics
   6051..6639    +  rep_origin     ori: high-copy-number ColE1/pMB1/pBR322/pUC origin of replication
   6822..6914    +  CDS            lacI (fragment): lac repressor; lacI; The lac repressor binds to the lac operator to inhibit transcription in E. coli. This inhibition can be relieved by adding lactose or isopropyl-β-D-thiogalactopyranoside (IPTG).
   6927..6948    +  protein_bind   CAP binding site: CAP binding activates transcription in the presence of cAMP. E. coli catabolite activator protein
   6963..6993    +  promoter       lac promoter: promoter for the E. coli lac operon
   7001..7017    +  protein_bind   lac operator: The lac repressor binds to the lac operator to inhibit transcription in E. coli. This inhibition can be relieved by adding lactose or isopropyl-β-D-thiogalactopyranoside (IPTG). lac repressor encoded by lacI
   7062..7080    +  promoter       T3 promoter: promoter for bacteriophage T3 RNA polymerase
   7108..7334    +  promoter       RSV promoter: Rous sarcoma virus enhancer/promoter
   7335..7515    +  LTR            5' LTR (truncated): truncated 5' long terminal repeat (LTR) from HIV-1
   7562..7687    +  misc_feature   HIV-1 Ψ: packaging signal of human immunodeficiency virus type 1
   7671..8034    +  CDS            HIV-1 gag (fragment): gag protein from human immunodeficiency virus 1; gag
   8180..8413    +  misc_feature   RRE: The Rev response element (RRE) of HIV-1 allows for Rev-dependent mRNA export from the nucleus to the cytoplasm.
   8790..8816    +  CDS            Rev (fragment): human immunodeficiency virus 1 (HIV-1) Rev protein; rev; enhances nuclear export of unspliced and incompletely spliced viral mRNAs
   8823..8846    +  promoter       SV40 promoter (fragment): SV40 early promoter
   8847..8918    +  promoter       SV40 promoter (fragment): SV40 enhancer and early promoter
   8942..9077    +  rep_origin     SV40 ori: SV40 origin of replication
   9123..9719    +  CDS            PuroR (fragment): puromycin N-acetyltransferase; pac from Streptomyces; confers resistance to puromycin
   9768..9885    +  misc_feature   cPPT/CTS: central polypurine tract and central termination sequence of HIV-1
>Addgene plasmid #199641 | pLX317-VRK2 | addgene full sequence | sequence record 394153 | Addgene NGS Result
GGTGCAAAGATGGATAAAGTTTTAAACAGAGAGGAATCTTTGCAGCTAATGGACCTTCTAGGTCTTGAAA
GGAGTGGGAATTGGCTCCGGTGCCCGTCAGTGGGCAGAGCGCACATCGCCCACAGTCCCCGAGAAGTTGG
GGGGAGGGGTCGGCAATTGAACCGGTGCCTAGAGAAGGTGGCGCGGGGTAAACTGGGAAAGTGATGTCGT
GTACTGGCTCCGCCTTTTTCCCGAGGGTGGGGGAGAACCGTATATAAGTGCAGTAGTCGCCGTGAACGTT
CTTTTTCGCAACGGGTTTGCCGCCAGAACACAGGTAAGTGCCGTGTGTGGTTCCCGCGGGCCTGGCCTCT
TTACGGGTTATGGCCCTTGCGTGCCTTGAATTACTTCCACCTGGCTGCAGTACGTGATTCTTGATCCCGA
GCTTCGGGTTGGAAGTGGGTGGGAGAGTTCGAGGCCTTGCGCTTAAGGAGCCCCTTCGCCTCGTGCTTGA
GTTGAGGCCTGGCCTGGGCGCTGGGGCCGCCGCGTGCGAATCTGGTGGCACCTTCGCGCCTGTCTCGCTG
CTTTCGATAAGTCTCTAGCCATTTAAAATTTTTGATGACCTGCTGCGACGCTTTTTTTCTGGCAAGATAG
TCTTGTAAATGCGGGCCAAGATCTGCACACTGGTATTTCGGTTTTTGGGGCCGCGGGCGGCGACGGGGCC
CGTGCGTCCCAGCGCACATGTTCGGCGAGGCGGGGCCTGCGAGCGCGGCCACCGAGAATCGGACGGGGGT
AGTCTCAAGCTGGCCGGCCTGCTCTGGTGCCTGGCCTCGCGCCGCCGTGTATCGCCCCGCCCTGGGCGGC
AAGGCTGGCCCGGTCGGCACCAGTTGCGTGAGCGGAAAGATGGCCGCTTCCCGGCCCTGCTGCAGGGAGC
TCAAAATGGAGGACGCGGCGCTCGGGAGAGCGGGCGGGTGAGTCACCCACACAAAGGAAAAGGGCCTTTC
CGTCCTCAGCCGTCGCTTCATGTGACTCCACGGAGTACCGGGCGCCGTCCAGGCACCTCGATTAGTTCTC
GAGCTTTTGGAGTACGTCGTCTTTAGGTTGGGGGGAGGGGTTTTATGCGATGGAGTTTCCCCACACTGAG
TGGGTGGAGACTGAAGTTAGGCCAGCTTGGCACTTGATGTAATTCTCCTTGGAATTTGCCCTTTTTGAGT
TTGGATCTTGGTTCATTCTCAAGCCTCAGACAGTGGTTCAAAGTTTTTTTCTTCCATTTCAGGTGTCGTG
AGGCTAGCATCGATTGATCAACAAGTTTGTACAAAAAAGCAGGCACCATGCCACCAAAAAGAAATGAAAA
ATACAAACTTCCTATTCCATTTCCAGAAGGCAAGGTTCTGGATGATATGGAAGGCAATCAGTGGGTACTG
GGCAAGAAGATTGGCTCTGGAGGATTTGGATTGATATATTTAGCTTTCCCCACAAATAAACCAGAGAAAG
ATGCAAGACATGTAGTAAAAGTGGAATATCAAGAAAATGGCCCGTTATTTTCAGAACTTAAATTTTATCA
GAGAGTTGCAAAAAAAGACTGTATCAAAAAGTGGATAGAACGCAAACAACTTGATTATTTAGGAATTCCT
CTGTTTTATGGATCTGGTCTGACTGAATTCAAGGGAAGAAGTTACAGATTTATGGTAATGGAAAGACTAG
GAATAGATTTACAGAAGATCTCAGGCCAGAATGGTACCTTTAAAAAGTCAACTGTCCTGCAATTAGGTAT
CCGAATGTTGGATGTACTGGAATATATACATGAAAATGAATATGTTCATGGTGATATAAAAGCAGCAAAT
CTACTTTTGGGTTACAAAAATCCAGACCAGGTTTATCTTGCAGATTATGGACTTTCCTACAGATATTGTC
CCAATGGGAACCACAAACAGTATCAGGAAAATCCTAGAAAAGGCCATAATGGGACAATAGAGTTTACCAG
CTTGGATGCCCACAAGGGAGTAGCCTTGTCCAGACGAAGTGACGTTGAGATCCTCGGCTACTGCATGCTG
CGGTGGTTGTGTGGGAAACTTCCCTGGGAACAGAACCTGAAGGACCCTGTGGCTGTGCAGACTGCTAAAA
CAAATCTGTTGGACGAGCTCCCCCAGTCAGTGCTTAAATGGGCTCCTTCTGGAAGCAGTTGCTGTGAAAT
AGCCCAATTTTTGGTATGTGCTCATAGTTTAGCATATGATGAAAAGCCAAACTATCAAGCCCTCAAGAAA
ATTTTGAACCCTCATGGAATACCTTTAGGACCACTGGACTTTTCCACAAAAGGACAGAGTATAAATGTCC
ATACTCCAAACAGTCAAAAAGTTGATTCACAAAAGGCTGCAACAAAGCAAGTCAACAAGGCACACAATAG
GTTAATCGAAAAAAAAGTCCACAGTGAGAGAAGCGCTGAGTCCTGTGCAACATGGAAAGTGCAGAAAGAG
GAGAAACTGATTGGATTGATGAACAATGAAGCAGCTCAGGAAAGCACAAGGAGAAGACAGAAATATCAAG
AGTCTCAAGAACCTTTGAATGAAGTAAACAGTTTCCCACAAAAAATCAGCTATACACAATTCCCAAACTC
ATTTTATGAGCCTCATCAAGATTTTACCAGTCCAGATATATTCAAGAAGTCAAGATCTCCATCTTGGTAT
AAATACACTTCCACAGTCAGCACGGGGATCACAGACTTAGAAAGTTCAACTGGACTTTGGCCTACAATTT
CCCAGTTTACTCTTAGTGAAGAGACAAACGCAGATGTTTATTATTATCGCATCATCATACCTGTCCTTTT
GATGTTAGTATTTCTTGCTTTATTTTTTCTCTGAGACCCAGCTTTCTTGTACAAAGTGGTTGATATCGGT
AAGCCTATCCCTAACCCTCTCCTCGGTCTCGATTCTACGTAGTAATGAACTAGTACCGGTTAAGTCGACA
ATCAACGCGTTAAGTCGACAATCAACCTCTGGATTACAAAATTTGTGAAAGATTGACTGGTATTCTTAAC
TATGTTGCTCCTTTTACGCTATGTGGATACGCTGCTTTAATGCCTTTGTATCATGCTATTGCTTCCCGTA
TGGCTTTCATTTTCTCCTCCTTGTATAAATCCTGGTTGCTGTCTCTTTATGAGGAGTTGTGGCCCGTTGT
CAGGCAACGTGGCGTGGTGTGCACTGTGTTTGCTGACGCAACCCCCACTGGTTGGGGCATTGCCACCACC
TGTCAGCTCCTTTCCGGGACTTTCGCTTTCCCCCTCCCTATTGCCACGGCGGAACTCATCGCCGCCTGCC
TTGCCCGCTGCTGGACAGGGGCTCGGCTGTTGGGCACTGACAATTCCGTGGTGTTGTCGGGGAAATCATC
GTCCTTTCCTTGGCTGCTCGCCTGTGTTGCCACCTGGATTCTGCGCGGGACGTCCTTCTGCTACGTCCCT
TCGGCCCTCAATCCAGCGGACCTTCCTTCCCGCGGCCTGCTGCCGGCTCTGCGGCCTCTTCCGCGTCTTC
GCCTTCGCCCTCAGACGAGTCGGATCTCCCTTTGGGCCGCCTCCCCGCGTCGACTTTAAGACCAATGACT
TACAAGGCAGCTGTAGATCTTAGCCACTTTTTAAAAGAAAAGGGGGGACTGGAAGGGCTAATTCACTCCC
AACGAAGACAAGATCTGCTTTTTGCTTGTACTGGGTCTCTCTGGTTAGACCAGATCTGAGCCTGGGAGCT
CTCTGGCTAACTAGGGAACCCACTGCTTAAGCCTCAATAAAGCTTGCCTTGAGTGCTTCAAGTAGTGTGT
GCCCGTCTGTTGTGTGACTCTGGTAACTAGAGATCCCTCAGACCCTTTTAGTCAGTGTGGAAAATCTCTA
GCAGTACGTATAGTAGTTCATGTCATCTTATTATTCAGTATTTATAACTTGCAAAGAAATGAATATCAGA
GAGTGAGAGGAACTTGTTTATTGCAGCTTATAATGGTTACAAATAAAGCAATAGCATCACAAATTTCACA
AATAAAGCATTTTTTTCACTGCATTCTAGTTGTGGTTTGTCCAAACTCATCAATGTATCTTATCATGTCT
GGCTCTAGCTATCCCGCCCCTAACTCCGCCCATCCCGCCCCTAACTCCGCCCAGTTCCGCCCATTCTCCG
CCCCATGGCTGACTAATTTTTTTTATTTATGCAGAGGCCGAGGCCGCCTCGGCCTCTGAGCTATTCCAGA
AGTAGTGAGGAGGCTTTTTTGGAGGCCTAGGGACGTACCCAATTCGCCCTATAGTGAGTCGTATTACGCG
CGCTCACTGGCCGTCGTTTTACAACGTCGTGACTGGGAAAACCCTGGCGTTACCCAACTTAATCGCCTTG
CAGCACATCCCCCTTTCGCCAGCTGGCGTAATAGCGAAGAGGCCCGCACCGATCGCCCTTCCCAACAGTT
GCGCAGCCTGAATGGCGAATGGG
[124 nt withheld, positions 4434-4557]
C
[91 nt withheld, positions 4559-4649]
A
[49 nt withheld, positions 4651-4699]
CCTTTGACGTTGGAGTCCACGTTCTTT
[37 nt withheld, positions 4727-4763]
ACCCTATCTCGGTCTATTCTTTTGATTTATAAGGGATTTTGCCGATTTCGGCCTATTGGTTAAAAAATGA
GCTGATTTAACAAAAATTTAACGCGAATTTTAACAAAATATTAACGCTTACAATTTAGGTGGCACTTTTC
GGGGAAATGTGCGCGGAACCCCTATTTGTTTATTTTTCTAAATACATTCAAATATGTATCCGCTCATGAG
ACAATAACCCTGATAAATGCTTCAATAATATTGAAAAAGGAAGAGTATGAGTATTCAACATTTCCGTGTC
GCCCTTATTCCCTTTTTTGCGGCATTTTGCCTTCCTGTTTTTGCTCACCCAGAAACGCTGGTGAAAGTAA
AAGATGCTGAAGATCAGTTGGGTGCACGAGTGGGTTACATCGAACTGGATCTCAACAGCGGTAAGATCCT
TGAGAGTTTTCGCCCCGAAGAACGTTTTCCAATGATGAGCACTTTTAAAGTTCTGCTATGTGGCGCGGTA
TTATCCCGTATTGACGCCGGGCAAGAGCAACTCGGTCGCCGCATACACTATTCTCAGAATGACTTGGTTG
AGTACTCACCAGTCACAGAAAAGCATCTTACGGATGGCATGACAGTAAGAGAATTATGCAGTGCTGCCAT
AACCATGAGTGATAACACTGCGGCCAACTTACTTCTGACAACGATCGGAGGACCGAAGGAGCTAACCGCT
TTTTTGCACAACATGGGGGATCATGTAACTCGCCTTGATCGTTGGGAACCGGAGCTGAATGAAGCCATAC
CAAACGACGAGCGTGACACCACGATGCCTGTAGCAATGGCAACAACGTTGCGCAAACTATTAACTGGCGA
ACTACTTACTCTAGCTTCCCGGCAACAATTAATAGACTGGATGGAGGCGGATAAAGTTGCAGGACCACTT
CTGCGCTCGGCCCTTCCGGCTGGCTGGTTTATTGCTGATAAATCTGGAGCCGGTGAGCGTGGGTCTCGCG
GTATCATTGCAGCACTGGGGCCAGATGGTAAGCCCTCCCGTATCGTAGTTATCTACACGACGGGGAGTCA
GGCAACTATGGATGAACGAAATAGACAGATCGCTGAGATAGGTGCCTCACTGATTAAGCATTGGTAACTG
TCAGACCAAGTTTACTCATATATACTTTAGATTGATTTAAAACTTCATTTTTAATTTAAAAGGATCTAGG
TGAAGATCCTTTTTGATAATCTCATGACCAAAATCCCTTAACGTGAGTTTTCGTTCCACTGAGCGTCAGA
CCCCGTAGAAAAGATCAAAGGATCTTCTTGAGATCCTTTTTTTCTGCGCGTAATCTGCTGCTTGCAAACA
AAAAAACCACCGCTACCAGCGGTGGTTTGTTTGCCGGATCAAGAGCTACCAACTCTTTTTCCGAAGGTAA
CTGGCTTCAGCAGAGCGCAGATACCAAATACTGTTCTTCTAGTGTAGCCGTAGTTAGGCCACCACTTCAA
GAACTCTGTAGCACCGCCTACATACCTCGCTCTGCTAATCCTGTTACCAGTGGCTGCTGCCAGTGGCGAT
AAGTCGTGTCTTACCGGGTTGGACTCAAGACGATAGTTACCGGATAAGGCGCAGCGGTCGGGCTGAACGG
GGGGTTCGTGCACACAGCCCAGCTTGGAGCGAACGACCTACACCGAACTGAGATACCTACAGCGTGAGCT
ATGAGAAAGCGCCACGCTTCCCGAAGGGAGAAAGGCGGACAGGTATCCGGTAAGCGGCAGGGTCGGAACA
GGAGAGCGCACGAGGGAGCTTCCAGGGGGAAACGCCTGGTATCTTTATAGTCCTGTCGGGTTTCGCCACC
TCTGACTTGAGCGTCGATTTTTGTGATGCTCGTCAGGGGGGCGGAGCCTATGGAAAAACGCCAGCAACGC
GGCCTTTTTACGGTTCCTGGCCTTTTGCTGGCCTTTTGCTCACATGTTCTTTCCTGCGTTATCCCCTGAT
TCTGTGGATAACCGTATTACCGCCTTTGAGTGAGCTGATACCGCTCGCCGCAGCCGAACGACCGAGCGCA
GCGAGTCAGTGAGCGAGGAAGCGGAAGAGCGCCCAATACGCAAACCGCCTCTCCCCGCGCGTTGGCCGAT
TCATTAATGCAGCTGGCACGACAGGTTTCCCGACTGGAAAGCGGGCAGTGAGCGCAACGCAATTAATGTG
AGTTAGCTCACTCATTAGGCACCCCAGGCTTTACACTTTATGCTTCCGGCTCGTATGTTGTGTGGAATTG
TGAGCGGATAACAATTTCACACAGGAAACAGCTATGACCATGATTACGCCAAGCGCGCAATTAACCCTCA
CTAAAGGGAACAAAAGCTGGAGCTGCAAGCTTAATGTAGTCTTATGCAATACTCTTGTAGTCTTGCAACA
TGGTAACGATGAGTTAGCAACATGCCTTACAAGGAGAGAAAAAGCACCGTGCATGCCGATTGGTGGAAGT
AAGGTGGTACGATCGTGCCTTATTAGGAAGGCAACAGACGGGTCTGACATGGATTGGACGAACCACTGAA
TTGCCGCATTGCAGAGATATTGTATTTAAGTGCCTAGCTCGATACATAAACGGGTCTCTCTGGTTAGACC
AGATCTGAGCCTGGGAGCTCTCTGGCTAACTAGGGAACCCACTGCTTAAGCCTCAATAAAGCTTGCCTTG
AGTGCTTCAAGTAGTGTGTGCCCGTCTGTTGTGTGACTCTGGTAACTAGAGATCCCTCAGACCCTTTTAG
TCAGTGTGGAAAATCTCTAGCAGTGGCGCCCGAACAGGGACTTGAAAGCGAAAGGGAAACCAGAGGAGCT
CTCTCGACGCAGGACTCGGCTTGCTGAAGCGCGCACGGCAAGAGGCGAGGGGCGGCGACTGGTGAGTACG
CCAAAAATTTTGACTAGCGGAGGCTAGAAGGAGAGAGATGGGTGCGAGAGCGTCAGTATTAAGCGGGGGA
GAATTAGATCGCGATGGGAAAAAATTCGGTTAAGGCCAGGGGGAAAGAAAAAATATAAATTAAAACATAT
AGTATGGGCAAGCAGGGAGCTAGAACGATTCGCAGTTAATCCTGGCCTGTTAGAAACATCAGAAGGCTGT
AGACAAATACTGGGACAGCTACAACCATCCCTTCAGACAGGATCAGAAGAACTTAGATCATTATATAATA
CAGTAGCAACCCTCTATTGTGTGCATCAAAGGATAGAGATAAAAGACACCAAGGAAGCTTTAGACAAGAT
AGAGGAAGAGCAAAACAAAAGTAAGACCACCGCACAGCAAGCGGCCGCTGATCTTCAGACCTGGAGGAGG
AGATATGAGGGACAATTGGAGAAGTGAATTATATAAATATAAAGTAGTAAAAATTGAACCATTAGGAGTA
GCACCCACCAAGGCAAAGAGAAGAGTGGTGCAGAGAGAAAAAAGAGCAGTGGGAATAGGAGCTTTGTTCC
TTGGGTTCTTGGGAGCAGCAGGAAGCACTATGGGCGCAGCGTCAATGACGCTGACGGTACAGGCCAGACA
ATTATTGTCTGGTATAGTGCAGCAGCAGAACAATTTGCTGAGGGCTATTGAGGCGCAACAGCATCTGTTG
CAACTCACAGTCTGGGGCATCAAGCAGCTCCAGGCAAGAATCCTGGCTGTGGAAAGATACCTAAAGGATC
AACAGCTCCTGGGGATTTGGGGTTGCTCTGGAAAACTCATTTGCACCACTGCTGTGCCTTGGAATGCTAG
TTGGAGTAATAAATCTCTGGAACAGATTTGGAATCACACGACCTGGATGGAGTGGGACAGAGAAATTAAC
AATTACACAAGCTTAATACACTCCTTAATTGAAGAATCGCAAAACCAGCAAGAAAAGAATGAACAAGAAT
TATTGGAATTAGATAAATGGGCAAGTTTGTGGAATTGGTTTAACATAACAAATTGGCTGTGGTATATAAA
ATTATTCATAATGATAGTAGGAGGCTTGGTAGGTTTAAGAATAGTTTTTGCTGTACTTTCTATAGTGAAT
AGAGTTAGGCAGGGATATTCACCATTATCGTTTCAGACCCACCTCCCAACCCCGAGGGGACCCATGCATT
GCATCTCAATTAGTCAGCAACCAGGTGTGGAAAGTCCCCAGGCTCCCCAGCAGGCAGAAGTATGCAAAGC
ATGCGTCTCAATTAGTCAGCAACCATAGTCCCGCCCCTAACTCCGCCCATCCCGCCCCTAACTCCGCCCA
GTTCCGCCCATTCTCCGCCCCATGGCTGACTAATTTTTTTTATTTATGCAGAGGCCGAGGCCGCCTCGGC
CTCTGAGCTATTCCAGAAGTAGTGAGGAGGCTTTTTTGGAGGCCTAGGCTTTTGCAAAAAGCTTTCTAGA
GGTACCACCGGAGCTTACCATGACCGAGTACAAGCCCACGGTGCGCCTCGCCACCCGCGACGACGTCCCC
AGGGCCGTACGCACCCTCGCCGCCGCGTTCGCCGACTACCCCGCCACGCGCCACACCGTCGATCCGGACC
GCCACATCGAGCGGGTCACCGAGCTGCAAGAACTCTTCCTCACGCGCGTCGGGCTCGACATCGGCAAGGT
GTGGGTCGCGGACGACGGCGCCGCCGTGGCGGTCTGGACCACGCCGGAGAGCGTCGAAGCGGGGGCGGTG
TTCGCCGAGATCGGCCCGCGCATGGCCGAGTTGAGCGGTTCCCGGCTGGCCGCGCAGCAACAGATGGAAG
GCCTCCTGGCGCCGCACCGGCCCAAGGAGCCCGCGTGGTTCCTGGCCACCGTCGGCGTCTCGCCCGACCA
CCAGGGCAAGGGTCTGGGCAGCGCCGTCGTGCTCCCCGGAGTGGAGGCGGCCGAGCGCGCCGGGGTGCCC
GCCTTCCTGGAGACCTCCGCGCCCCGCAACCTCCCCTTCTACGAGCGGCTCGGCTTCACCGTCACCGCCG
ACGTCGAGGTGCCCGAAGGACCGCGCACCTGGTGCATGACCCGCAAGCCCGGTGCCAGTTAACGAATTCT
AGATCTTGAGACAAATGGCAGTATTCATCCACAATTTTAAAAGAAAAGGGGGGATTGGGGGGTACAGTGC
AGGGGAAAGAATAGTAGACATAATAGCAACAGACATACAAACTAAAGAATTACAAAAACAAATTACAAAA
ATTCAAAATTTTCGGGTTTATTACAGGGACAGCAGAGATCCACTTTGGCGCCGGCTCGAGGCCTGCA
